>Addgene plasmid #57143 | mPA-GFP-Lysosomes-20 | depositor partial sequence | sequence record 88286 | insert sequence
ACGTCAGATCCGCTAGCGCTACCGGACTCAGATCTCGAGCGCCACCATGGCGGCCCCGGGCGCCCGGCGG
CCGCTGCTCCTGTTGCTGCTGGCAGGCCTTGCACACAGCGCCCCAGCACTGTTCGAGGTGAAAGACAACA
ACGGCACAGCGTGTATAATGGCCAGCTTCTCTGCCTCCTTTCTGACCACCTATGAGGCTGGACATGTTTC
TAAGGTCTCGAATATGACCCTGCCAGCCTCTGCAGAAGTCCTGAAGAATAGCAGCTCTTGTGGTGAAAAG
AATGCTTCTGAGCCCACCCTCGCAATCACCTTTGGAGAAGGATATTTACTGAAACTCACCTTCACAAAAA
ACACAACACGTTACAGTGTCCAGCACATGTATTTCACATATAACCTGTCAGACACACAATTCTTTCCCAA
TGCCAGCTCCAAAGGGCCCGACACTGTGGATTCCACAACTGACATCAAGGCAGACATCAACAAAACATAC
CGATGTGTCAGCGACATCAGGGTCTACATGAAGAATGTGACCATTGTGCTCTGGGACGCTACTATCCAGG
CCTACCTGCCGAGTAGCAACTTCAGCAAGGAAGAGACACGCTGCCCACAGGATCAACCTTCCCCAACTAC
TGGGCCACCCAGCCCCTCACCACCACTTGTGCCCACAAACCCCAGTGTGTCCAAGTACAATGTGACTGGT
GACAATGGAACCTGCCTGCTGG
