>Addgene plasmid #57143 | mPA-GFP-Lysosomes-20 | depositor partial sequence | sequence record 88287 | insert sequence 2
TCTGTGGAAGAGTGTGTACAGGACGGTAACAACATGCTGATCCCCATTGCTGTGGGCGGGGCCCTGGCAG
GGCTGGTCCTCATCGTCCTCATCGCCTACCTCATCGGCAGGAAGAGGAGTCACGCGGGCTATCAGACCAT
CTCGGAATTCGGCTCCACCGGCTCCACCGGCTCCACCGGCGCGGATCCACCGGTCGCCACCATGGTGAGC
AAGGGCGAGGAGCTGTTCACCGGGGTGGTGCCCATCCTGGTCGAGCTGGACGGCGACGTAAACGGCCACA
AGTTCAGCGTGTCCGGCGAGGGCGAGGGCGATGCCACCTACGGCAAGCTGACCCTGAAGTTCATCTGCAC
CACCGGCAAGCTGCCCGTGCCCTGGCCCACCCTCGTGACCACCTTCAGCTACGGCGTGCAGTGCTTCAGC
CGCTACCCCGACCACATGAAGCAGCACGACTTCTTCAAGTCCGCCATGCCCGAAGGCTACGTCCAGGAGC
GCACCATCTTCTTCAAGGACGACGGCAACTACAAGACCCGCGCCGAGGTGAAGTTCGAGGGCGACACCCT
GGTGAACCGCATCGAGCTGAAGGGCATCGACTTCAAGGAGGACGGCAACATCCTGGGGCACAAGCTGGAG
TACAACTACAACAGCCACAACGTCTATATCATGGCCGACAAGCAGAAGAACGGCATCAAGGCCAACTTCA
AGATCCGCCACAACATCGAGGACGGCAGCGTGCAGCTCGCCGACCACTACCAGCAGAACACCCCCATCGG
CGACGGCCCCGTGCTGCTGCCCGACAACCACTACCTGAGCCACCAGTCCAAGCTGAGCAAAGACCCCAAC
GAGAAGCGCGATCACATGGTCCTGCTGGAGTTCGTGACCGCCGCCGGGATCACTCTCGGCATGGACGAGC
TGTACAAGTAAAGCGGCCGCGACTCTAGATCATAATCAGCCATACCACATG
