>Addgene plasmid #57143 | mPA-GFP-Lysosomes-20 | addgene partial sequence | sequence record 110820 | EXFP-R 5'-GTCTTGTAGTTGCCGTCGTC-3'
CCTTCGGGCATGGCGGACTTGAAGAAGTCGTGCTGCTTCATGTGGTCGGGGTAGCGGCTGAAGCACTGCA
CGCCGTAGCTGAAGGTGGTCACGAGGGTGGGCCAGGGCACGGGCAGCTTGCCGGTGGTGCAGATGAACTT
CAGGGTCAGCTTGCCGTAGGTGGCATCGCCCTCGCCCTCGCCGGACACGCTGAACTTGTGGCCGTTTACG
TCGCCGTCCAGCTCGACCAGGATGGGCACCACCCCGGTGAACAGCTCCTCGCCCTTGCTCACCATGGTGG
CGACCGGTGGATCCGCGCCGGTGGAGCCGGTGGAGCCGGTGGAGCCGAATTCCGAGATGGTCTGATAGCC
CGCGTGACTCCTCTTCCTGCCGATGAGGTAGGCGATGAGGACGATGAGGACCAGCCCTGCCAGGGCCCCG
CCCACAGCAATGGGGATCAGCATGTTGTTACCGTCCTGTACACACTCTTCCACAGACCCAAACCTGTCAC
TTTCTACCCTGAAAGCCTGGACTTGCACGCTGAAGACATTGAGGGCGAGCGCCTTGCTGACAAAGATGTG
CTCCTCACTGTTGCACTTGTATGAGTTGCCGACACTGGCCTGAAGAGCTTTCAGGGAATAGTTGGAGGTG
CTGAACGTGGGCTCTATGGCATCAGGAAGAGTCATGTTCAACTGAA
