[The description below was written by a language model from this plasmid's Addgene catalogue record.]
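Description:
mPA-GFP-Lysosomes-20 is a mammalian expression plasmid built on the mPA-GFP backbone (about 4.75 kb without the insert) that encodes a fusion of rat (R. norvegicus) LAMP1 with monomeric photoactivatable GFP. Expression of the fusion is driven by the CMV promoter, a strong constitutive promoter in most mammalian cell lines. The listed 3′ sequencing primer points to an SV40 polyadenylation signal downstream of the coding region. The plasmid is maintained in E. coli at high copy number under kanamycin selection, and it carries a neomycin resistance marker so that stably transfected mammalian cells can be selected with G418. The record does not state the cloning method or the position of the tag relative to LAMP1. The "20" in the name may refer to a linker length, but the record does not explain it.

LAMP1 is an abundant lysosomal membrane glycoprotein, so the fusion places the fluorescent protein at the lysosome membrane, which is the localization given in the record. PA-GFP is a GFP variant that is only weakly fluorescent until it is irradiated with violet light. The recorded spectral values (excitation 400 / 504 nm, emission 515 / 517 nm) correspond to its states before and after activation, with the activated form behaving as a conventional green fluorophore excited near 504 nm. The construct is therefore suited to live-cell imaging in which a chosen subset of lysosomes is photoactivated and then followed over time, for example to track organelle movement, fusion, or turnover, and it can also serve as a lysosomal marker in photoactivation-based imaging methods.
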