Addgene plasmid #57143: mPA-GFP-Lysosomes-20
Purpose: Localization: Lysosome Membrane, Excitation: 400 / 504, Emission: 515 / 517
Depositing lab: Michael Davidson. Depositing organization: Florida State University, Tallahassee.
Backbone
  Vector backbone: mPA-GFP
  Backbone size w/o insert (bp): 4750
  Vector type: Mammalian Expression
  Selectable markers: Neomycin (select with G418)
Growth in bacteria
  Bacterial resistance: Kanamycin, 50 μg/mL
  Growth temperature: 37°C
  Growth strain: DH5alpha
  Copy number: High Copy
Gene/Insert
  Gene/Insert name: LAMP1 (alt name: NM_012857.2)
  Species: R. norvegicus (rat)
  Promoter: CMV
  Tag / fusion protein: mPA-GFP
  Cloning method: Unknown
  Sequencing primers: 5′ CMV-F; 3′ SV40pA-R
Terms and licenses: Academic/Nonprofit Terms; Industry Terms
Depositor comments: . Excitation = 400 / 504; Emission = 515 / 517
How to cite: mPA-GFP-Lysosomes-20 was a gift from Michael Davidson (Addgene plasmid # 57143 ; http://n2t.net/addgene:57143 ; RRID:Addgene_57143)
